>Addgene plasmid #147268 | pAc5.1B-HA-DmDCP1-R57D-dsRNAres_Q | depositor full sequence | sequence record 289715 | Full Sequence
CTTCAAGGAATTAATTCTATATTCTAAAAACACAAATGATACTTCTAAAAAAAATCATGAATGGCATCAA
CTCTGAATCAAATCTTTGCAGATGCACCTACTTCTCATTTCCACTGTCACATCATTTTTCCAGATCTCGC
TGCCTGTTATGTGGCCCACAAACCAAGACACGTTTTATGGCCATTAAAGCTGGCTGATCGTCGCCAAACA
CCAAATACATATCAATATGTACATTCGAGAAAGAAGCGATCAAAGAAGCGTCTTCGGGCGAGTAGGAGAA
TGCGGAGGAGAAGGAGAACGAGCTGATCTAGTATCTCTCCACAATCCAATGCCAACTGACCAACTGGCCA
TATTCGGAGCAATTTGAAGCCAATTTCCATCGCCTGGCGATCGCTCCATTCTTGGCTATATGTTTTTCAC
CGTTCCCGGGGCCATTTTCAAAGACTCGTCGGTAAGATAAGATTGTGTCACTCGCTGTCTCTCTTCATTT
GTCGAAGAATGCTGAGGAATTTCGCGATGACGTCGGCGAGTATTTTGAAGAATGAGAATAATTTGTATTT
ATACGAAAATCAGTTAGTGGAATTTTCTACAAAAACATGTTATCTATAGATAATTTTGTTGCAAAATATG
TTGACTATGACAAAGATTGTATGTATATACCTTTAATGTATTCTCATTTTCTTATGTATTTATAATGGCA
ATGATGATACTGATGATATTTTAAGATGATGCCAGACCACAGGCTGATTTCTGCGTCTTTTGCCGAACGC
AGTGCATGTGCGGTTGTTGTTTTTTGGAATAGTTTCAATTTTCGGACTGTCCGCTTTGATTTCAGTTTCT
TGGCTTATTCAAAAAGCAAAGTAAAGCCAAAAAAGCGAGATGGCAATACCAAATGCGGCAAAACGGTAGT
GGAAGGAAAGGGGTGCGGGGCAGCGGAAGGAAGGGTGGGGCGGGGCGTGGCGGGGTCTGTGGCTGGGCGC
GACGTCACCGACGTTGGAGCCACTCCTTTGACCATGTGTGCGTGTGTGTATTATTCGTGTCTCGCCACTC
GCCGGTTGTTTTTTTCTTTTTATCTCGCTCTCTCTAGCGCCATCTCGTACGCATGCTCAACGCACCGCAT
GTTGCCGTGTCCTTTATGCGTCATTTTGGCTCGAAATAGGCAATTATTTAAACAAAGATTAGTCAACGAA
AACGCTAAAATAAATAAGTCTACAATATGGTTACTTATTGCCATGTGTGTGCAGCCAACGATAGCAACAA
AAGCAACAACACAGTGGCTTTCCCTCTTTCACTTTTTGTTTGCAAGCGCGTGCGAGCAAGACGGCACGAC
CGGCAAACGCAATTACGCTGACAAAGAGCAGACGAAGTTTTGGCCGAAAAACATCAAGGCGCCTGATACG
AATGCATTTGCAATAACAATTGCGATATTTAATATTGTTTATGAAGCTGTTTGACTTCAAAACACACAAA
AAAAAAAATAAAACAAATTATTTGAAAGAGAATTAGGAATCGGACAGCTTATCGTTACGGGCTAACAGCA
CACCGAGACGAAATAGCTTACCTGACGTCACAGCCTCTGGAAGAACTGCCGCCAAGCAGAGAGAGAGAGA
AAAAGAGGGAGAGCAGCTTAGACCGCATGTGCTTGTGTGTGAGGCGTCTCTCTCTTCGTCTCCTGTTTGC
GCAAACGCATAGACTGCACTGAGAAAATCGATTACCTATTTTTTATGAATGAATATTTGCACTATTACTA
TTCAAAACTATTAAGATAGCAATCACATTCAATAGCCAAATACTATACCACCTGAGCGATGCAACGAAAT
GATCAATTTGAGCAAAAATGCTGCATATTTAGGACGGCATCATTATAGAAATGCTTCTTGCTGTGTACTT
TTCTCTCGTCTGGCAGCTGTTTCGCCGTTATTGTTAAAACCGGCTTAAGTTAGGTGTGTTTTCTACGACT
AGTGATGCCCCTACTAGAAGATGTGTGTTGCACAAATGTCCCTGAATAACCAATTTGAAGTGCAGATAGC
AGTAAACGTAAGCTAATATGAATATTATTTAACTGTAATGTTTTAATATCGCTGGACATTACTAATAAAC
CCACTATAAACACATGTACATATGTATGTTTTGGCATACAATGAGTAGTTGGGGAAAAAATGTGTAAAAG
CACCGTGACCATCACAGCATAAAGATAACCAGCTGAAGTATCGAATATGAGTAACCCCCAAATTGAATCA
CATGCCGCAACTGATAGGACCCATGGAAGTACACTCTTCATGGCGATATACAAGACACACACAAGCACGA
ACACCCAGTTGCGGAGGAAATTCTCCGTAAATGAAAACCCAATCGGCGAACAATTCATACCCATATATGG
TAAAAGTTTTGAACGCGACTTGAGAGCGGAGAGCATTGCGGCTGATAAGGTTTTAGCGCTAAGCGGGCTT
TATAAAACGGGCTGCGGGACCAGTTTTCATATCACTACCGTTTGAGTTCTTGTGCTGTGTGGATACTCCT
CCCGACACAAAGCCGCTCCATCAGCCAGCAGTCGTCTAATCCAGAGACCCCGGATCGGGGTACCAACATG
GCTTACCCATACGATGTTCCAGATTACGCTATGGCAGATGAATCGATAACCCGCATGAATTTGGCCGCGA
TAAAAAAGATAGATCCATATGCGAAAGAAATAGTCGACAGCTCGAGCCATGTGGCGTTTTATACCTTTAA
TAGCTCGCAAAATGAATGGGAGAAAACGGACGTAGAAGGGGCGTTTTTCATCTATCATGACAATGCCGAA
CCGTTCCATAGTATATTTATTAATAACCGGTTGAATACGACCTCCTTTGTAGAGCCGATAACGGGATCGT
TGGAACTCCAAAGCCAACCTCCGTTTCTCCTGTATCGGAATGAACGGAGCCGCATACGGGGGTTTTGGTT
TTATAATTCCGAAGAATGTGATCGTATATCGGGGCTCGTCAATGGCCTCCTGAAAAGCAAAGACCAAGGC
ACCAACGGGCAAGCGCAACGCCATGTGAGCGCACCGCAGCAACCCAAACAGGATTCCTCCCAACCAGCGT
CCATCTTTAATATGCTCACGAAAGCACAAAAGGATTATAACGCGCAAGTATCCGGGGGCCAACCTAAGAC
CCCGAGCGCCGAGAATGTGACCGCGGGGAACGTCCTGAAATTTTTCGAGAGCGCAAAACAAGCGACCGCC
GAATCGTTGTTTCATCGTGTGCAACCCCTGAGCGTCGATCAATTGGAGAAGCAACAGCGCGCCGCAACCC
CGGGGGAGGACCTCCTGCCGCCTGCCGGACGTGATAACCATGAGTCGAGGTTGTCACCGTTTCAAAAAAT
GCAACAGCTTAACATTCAGCTCCTGAGCGACCTGAAGATCGGTAAAAGCTACGCTACGGCTCAATCTCCG
ACAGTCGCCCCGTCCTCGTCGGCGCTGATGGCCAACGACGATGCCGGCAAGTGCTTGCGGAGACTGCTGG
CTGGCGACAAGCCCGGGCCGGCCCTCATGCCGCCCACCATGTTCGACGCGCCCAACAACGGCAATCCGGA
GCCACAGCAGCCACAGCAGCCACAGCAGCCACTGCTGAACTCGACGCAGTTCGTCCAGGCCTTCACGTAC
CTTATCCAGAACGATAAGGAGTTTGCCAACAAGCTGCACAAGGCCTACCTGAACGGCTGTTCCAATCTAC
TGCTGGACTCCAGCTCCACATATCAATAAGCGGCCGCTCGAGTCTAGAGGGCCCGCGGTTCGAAGGTAAG
CCTATCCCTAACCCTCTCCTCGGTCTCGATTCTACGCGTACCGGTCATCATCACCATCACCATTGAGTTT
AAACCCGCTGATCAGCCTCGACTGTGCCTTCTAAGGCCTGAGCTCGCTGATCAGCCTCGATCGAGGATCC
AGACATGATAAGATACATTGATGAGTTTGGACAAACCACAACTAGAATGCAGTGAAAAAAATGCTTTATT
TGTGAAATTTGTGATGCTATTGCTTTATTTGTAACCATTATAAGCTGCAATAAACAAGTTAACAACAACA
ATTGCATTCATTTTATGTTTCAGGTTCAGGGGGAGGTGTGGGAGGTTTTTTAAAGCAAGTAAAACCTCTA
CAAATGTGGTATGGCTGATTATGATCAGTCGACCGATGCCCTTGAGAGCCTTCAACCCAGTCAGCTCCTT
CCGGTGGGCGCGGGGCATGACTATCGTCGCCGCACTTATGACTGTCTTCTTTATCATGCAACTCGTAGGA
CAGGTGCCGGCAGCGCTCTGGGTCATTTTCGGCGAGGACCGCTTTCGCTGGAGCGCGACGATGATCGGCC
TGTCGCTTGCGGTATTCGGAATCTTGCACGCCCTCGCTCAAGCCTTCGTCACTGGTCCCGCCACCAAACG
TTTCGGCGAGAAGCAGGCCATTATCGCCGGCATGGCGGCCGACGCGCTGGGCTACGTCTTGCTGGCGTTC
GCGACGCGAGGCTGGATGGCCTTCCCCATTATGATTCTTCTCGCTTCCGGCGGCATCGGGATGCCCGCGT
TGCAGGCCATGCTGTCCAGGCAGGTAGATGACGACCATCAGGGACAGCTTCAAGGATCGCTCGCGGCTCT
TACCAGCCAGCAAAAGGCCAGGAACCGTAAAAAGGCCGCGTTGCTGGCGTTTTTCCATAGGCTCCGCCCC
CCTGACGAGCATCACAAAAATCGACGCTCAAGTCAGAGGTGGCGAAACCCGACAGGACTATAAAGATACC
AGGCGTTTCCCCCTGGAAGCTCCCTCGTGCGCTCTCCTGTTCCGACCCTGCCGCTTACCGGATACCTGTC
CGCCTTTCTCCCTTCGGGAAGCGTGGCGCTTTCTCAATGCTCACGCTGTAGGTATCTCAGTTCGGTGTAG
GTCGTTCGCTCCAAGCTGGGCTGTGTGCACGAACCCCCCGTTCAGCCCGACCGCTGCGCCTTATCCGGTA
ACTATCGTCTTGAGTCCAACCCGGTAAGACACGACTTATCGCCACTGGCAGCAGCCACTGGTAACAGGAT
TAGCAGAGCGAGGTATGTAGGCGGTGCTACAGAGTTCTTGAAGTGGTGGCCTAACTACGGCTACACTAGA
AGGACAGTATTTGGTATCTGCGCTCTGCTGAAGCCAGTTACCTTCGGAAAAAGAGTTGGTAGCTCTTGAT
CCGGCAAACAAACCACCGCTGGTAGCGGTGGTTTTTTTGTTTGCAAGCAGCAGATTACGCGCAGAAAAAA
AGGATCTCAAGAAGATCCTTTGATCTTTTCTACGGGGTCTGACGCTCAGTGGAACGAAAACTCACGTTAA
GGGATTTTGGTCATGAGATTATCAAAAAGGATCTTCACCTAGATCCTTTTAAATTAAAAATGAAGTTTTA
AATCAATCTAAAGTATATATGAGTAAACTTGGTCTGACAGTTACCAATGCTTAATCAGTGAGGCACCTAT
CTCAGCGATCTGTCTATTTCGTTCATCCATAGTTGCCTGACTCCCCGTCGTGTAGATAACTACGATACGG
GAGGGCTTACCATCTGGCCCCAGTGCTGCAATGATACCGCGAGACCCACGCTCACCGGCTCCAGATTTAT
CAGCAATAAACCAGCCAGCCGGAAGGGCCGAGCGCAGAAGTGGTCCTGCAACTTTATCCGCCTCCATCCA
GTCTATTAATTGTTGCCGGGAAGCTAGAGTAAGTAGTTCGCCAGTTAATAGTTTGCGCAACGTTGTTGCC
ATTGCTGCAGGCATCGTGGTGTCACGCTCGTCGTTTGGTATGGCTTCATTCAGCTCCGGTTCCCAACGAT
CAAGGCGAGTTACATGATCCCCCATGTTGTGCAAAAAAGCGGTTAGCTCCTTCGGTCCTCCGATCGTTGT
CAGAAGTAAGTTGGCCGCAGTGTTATCACTCATGGTTATGGCAGCACTGCATAATTCTCTTACTGTCATG
CCATCCGTAAGATGCTTTTCTGTGACTGGTGAGTACTCAACCAAGTCATTCTGAGAATAGTGTATGCGGC
GACCGAGTTGCTCTTGCCCGGCGTCAACACGGGATAATACCGCGCCACATAGCAGAACTTTAAAAGTGCT
CATCATTGGAAAACGTTCTTCGGGGCGAAAACTCTCAAGGATCTTACCGCTGTTGAGATCCAGTTCGATG
TAACCCACTCGTGCACCCAACTGATCTTCAGCATCTTTTACTTTCACCAGCGTTTCTGGGTGAGCAAAAA
CAGGAAGGCAAAATGCCGCAAAAAAGGGAATAAGGGCGACACGGAAATGTTGAATACTCATACTCTTCCT
TTTTCAATATTATTGAAGCATTTATCAGGGTTATTGTCTCATGAGCGGATACATATTTGAATGTATTTAG
AAAAATAAACAAATAGGGGTTCCGCGCACATTTCCCCGAAAAGTGCCACCTGACGTCTAAGAAACCATTA
TTATCATGACATTAACCTATAAAAATAGGCGTATCACGAGGCCCTTTCGT
Features (pLannotate 1.2.2; 9 found; start..end, strand, type, name):
     56..2568    +  promoter       Ac5 promoter: Drosophila melanogaster actin 5C promoter
   2594..2620    +  CDS            3xHA (fragment): three tandem HA epitope tags
   3775..3816    +  CDS            V5 tag: epitope tag from simian virus 5
   3916..4050    -  polyA_signal   SV40 poly(A) signal: SV40 polyadenylation signal
   4073..4157    -  CDS            large T antigen (fragment): large T antigen from SV40 (simian virus 40)
   4158..4628    +  CDS            TcR (fragment): tetracycline efflux protein; tet; confers resistance to tetracycline
   4672..5260    -  rep_origin     ori: high-copy-number ColE1/pMB1/pBR322/pUC origin of replication
   5431..6291    -  CDS            AmpR: β-lactamase; bla; confers resistance to ampicillin, carbenicillin, and related antibiotics
   6292..6396    -  promoter       AmpR promoter: bla
