[The description below was written by a language model from this plasmid's Addgene catalogue record and pLannotate feature annotations shown in this document.]
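Description:
pAc5.1B-HA-DmDCP1-R57D-dsRNAres_Q is a 6,490 nt insect expression plasmid for producing an HA-tagged mutant of the Drosophila melanogaster decapping factor DCP1 (Dcp1, CG11183). The catalogue lists the backbone as unknown, although the name and the annotated parts point to a pAc5.1-type vector. It is maintained in E. coli through a ColE1/pUC-type origin and selected with ampicillin via the β-lactamase gene and its own promoter. The record lists it as low copy, even though the annotation tool labels this origin class as high copy. Short fragments annotated as tetracycline resistance and SV40 large T antigen appear to be non-functional backbone remnants.

Expression is driven by the Drosophila actin 5C (Ac5) promoter, a strong constitutive promoter commonly used in cultured fly cells. Immediately downstream is a short HA epitope sequence (detected as a fragment of a 3xHA tag, consistent with a single N-terminal HA). The unannotated stretch that follows, about 1.1 kb, presumably holds the DCP1 open reading frame, which the depositor derived from an NCBI reference transcript. A vector-encoded V5 tag lies after this region, followed by an SV40 polyadenylation signal. The record does not say whether the V5 tag is translated in frame or excluded by a stop codon.

The insert name indicates an R57D amino-acid substitution and a "dsRNAres" version of the coding sequence, meaning one altered to escape a dsRNA directed against the endogenous transcript. Such constructs are typically used in complementation experiments, where endogenous DCP1 is depleted by RNAi and the tagged mutant is re-expressed, though the record states the purpose only as insect expression. The functional effect of R57D is not described, and the depositor sequence may be theoretical.
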