Addgene plasmid #147268: pAc5.1B-HA-DmDCP1-R57D-dsRNAres_Q
Purpose: Insect Expression of DmDCP1-R57D-dsRNAres
Depositing lab: Elisa Izaurralde. Depositing organization: Max Planck Institute for Developmental Biology.
Backbone
  Vector backbone: Unknown
  Vector type: Insect Expression
Growth in bacteria
  Bacterial resistance: Ampicillin, 100 μg/mL
  Growth temperature: 37°C
  Growth strain: DH5alpha
  Copy number: Low Copy
Gene/Insert
  Gene/Insert name: DmDCP1-R57D-dsRNAres
  Species: D. melanogaster (fly)
  Entrez Gene: Dcp1 (a.k.a. anon-WO0118547.163, CG11183, Dcp-1, DCP1, Dcp1p, dDcp1, dDCP1, Dmel\CG11183)
  Cloning method: Unknown
Terms and licenses: Academic/Nonprofit Terms; Industry Terms: Not Available to Industry
Depositor comments: ORF extracted from NCBI: NM_137998.2 Plasmids from this collection were made available to the research community and donated after the lab closed. Please note that the sequence provided by the depositing laboratory may be theoretical/predicted or based on Sanger sequencing results. There may be discrepancies between sequencing results obtained by Addgene and the depositor sequence. If an Addgene verified sequence is not available, please contact before placing your order to request that our lab fully sequence the plasmid.
How to cite: pAc5.1B-HA-DmDCP1-R57D-dsRNAres_Q was a gift from Elisa Izaurralde (Addgene plasmid # 147268 ; http://n2t.net/addgene:147268 ; RRID:Addgene_147268)
